Addgene plasmid #72591: hGDF8 donor CFP-hDF
Purpose: Plasmid contains left and right homology arms for human GDF8 flanking the mCherry-puromycin-2A-ECFP-dysferlin cassette.
Depositing lab: Renzhi Han. Depositing organization: Loyola University Chicago Health Sciences Campus. Publication: Targeted Myostatin Gene Editing in Multiple Mammalian Species Directed by a Single Pair of TALE Nucleases. Xu L, Zhao P, Mariano A, Han R. Mol Ther Nucleic Acids. 2013 Jul 30;2:e112. doi: 10.1038/mtna.2013.39. PubMed 23900226.
Backbone
  Vector backbone: AAVS1 SA-2A-puro-pA donor
  Backbone manufacturer: Rudolf Jaenisch (Addgene plasmid # 22075)
  Backbone size w/o insert (bp): 6602
  Total vector size (bp): 14889
  Vector type: Mammalian Expression
  Selectable markers: Puromycin
Growth in bacteria
  Bacterial resistance: Ampicillin, 100 μg/mL
  Growth temperature: 37°C
  Growth strain: DH5alpha
  Copy number: Unknown
Gene/Insert
  Gene/Insert name: dysferlin
  Species: H. sapiens (human)
  Entrez Gene: DYSF (a.k.a. FER1L1, LGMD2B, LGMDR2, MMD1)
  Promoter: CMV
  Tag / fusion protein: ECFP (N terminal on backbone)
  Cloning method: Unknown
  Sequencing primers: 5′ EGFP-C; 3′ hGH-PA-R
Terms and licenses: Academic/Nonprofit Terms; Industry Terms: Not Available to Industry
Depositor comments: Plasmid contains left and right homology arms for human GDF8 flanking the mCherry-puromycin-2A-ECFP-dysferlin cassette. ccdB gene is nonfunctional.
How to cite: hGDF8 donor CFP-hDF was a gift from Renzhi Han (Addgene plasmid # 72591 ; http://n2t.net/addgene:72591 ; RRID:Addgene_72591)
