[The description below was written by a language model from this plasmid's Addgene catalogue record and pLannotate feature annotations shown in this document.]
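Description:
hGDF8 donor CFP-hDF is a homology-directed repair donor plasmid for inserting a human dysferlin expression cassette into the human myostatin (GDF8/MSTN) locus. It is catalogued as a mammalian expression vector derived from the AAVS1 SA-2A-puro-pA donor backbone. It replicates in E. coli from a high-copy ColE1/pUC-type origin under ampicillin selection. The feature table also shows an intact NeoR/KanR gene alongside backbone remnants: lac promoter/operator elements, T3 and T7 promoters, a lacZα fragment, a Tn5 transposase fragment and a ccdB fragment. The depositor states that the ccdB gene is nonfunctional, which fits with growth in a standard strain.

The payload lies between two arms that each contain MSTN coding fragments and serve as the left and right GDF8 homology arms. Between them, the annotation shows a CMV enhancer/promoter, a residual piece of the AAVS1 left arm with a splice acceptor carried over from the parent vector, and a puromycin N-acetyltransferase gene. ECFP follows, fused through a short linker to the N terminus of full-length human DYSF, and an SV40 polyadenylation signal ends the unit. The depositor describes the cassette as mCherry-puromycin-2A-ECFP-dysferlin, so a 2A peptide would let puromycin resistance and the tagged dysferlin be made from one transcript. However, neither mCherry nor the 2A element is annotated in the feature table. The sequence record (14,558 nt) is also slightly shorter than the catalogued total size (14,889 bp).

The associated publication concerns TALE nuclease editing of myostatin. The donor is therefore presumably co-delivered with nucleases that cut GDF8, which would disrupt this negative regulator of muscle growth while knocking in the membrane-repair protein dysferlin. Integrants can be selected with puromycin and tracked by cyan fluorescence.
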