Features (pLannotate 1.2.2; 28 found; start..end, strand, type, name):
      2..94      +  CDS            lacI (fragment): lac repressor; lacI; The lac repressor binds to the lac operator to inhibit transcription in E. coli. This inhibition can be relieved by adding lactose or isopropyl-β-D-thiogalactopyranoside (IPTG).
    107..128     +  protein_bind   CAP binding site: CAP binding activates transcription in the presence of cAMP. E. coli catabolite activator protein
    143..173     +  promoter       lac promoter: promoter for the E. coli lac operon
    177..199     +  protein_bind   lac operator (fragment): The lac repressor binds to the lac operator to inhibit transcription in E. coli. This inhibition can be relieved by adding lactose or isopropyl-β-D-thiogalactopyranoside (IPTG). lac repressor encoded by lacI
    242..260     +  promoter       T3 promoter: promoter for bacteriophage T3 RNA polymerase
   1127..1255    +  CDS            MSTN (fragment): GDF8_HUMAN - Also known as GDF8. Experimental evidence at protein level: Swiss-Prot protein existence level 1. Acts specifically as a negative regulator of skeletal muscle growth. From Homo sapiens (Human).
   1325..1628    +  enhancer       CMV enhancer: human cytomegalovirus immediate early enhancer
   1629..1832    +  promoter       CMV promoter: human cytomegalovirus (CMV) immediate early promoter
   1855..2076    +  misc_feature   HA-L (fragment): left homology arm from the adeno-associated virus integration site (AAVS1) within intron 1 of the human PPP1R12C gene
   2080..2105    +  misc_feature   SA: splice acceptor site
   2186..2782    +  CDS            PuroR (fragment): puromycin N-acetyltransferase; pac from Streptomyces; confers resistance to puromycin
   2873..3589    +  CDS            ECFP: ECFP is a basic (constitutively fluorescent) cyan fluorescent protein published in 1996, derived from Aequorea victoria. It has low acid sensitivity.
   3590..3613    +  misc_feature   MCS (fragment): multiple cloning site
   3614..9853    +  CDS            DYSF: DYSF_HUMAN - Also known as FER1L1. Experimental evidence at protein level: Swiss-Prot protein existence level 1. Key calcium ion sensor involved in the Ca(2+)-triggered synaptic vesicle-plasma membrane fusion. Plays a role in the sarcolemma repair mechanism of both skeletal muscle and cardiomyocytes that permits rapid resealing of membranes disrupted by mechanical stress (By similarity). From Homo sapiens (Human).
   9883..9909    +  misc_feature   MCS (fragment): multiple cloning site
   9921..10005   +  CDS            large T antigen (fragment): large T antigen from SV40 (simian virus 40)
  10028..10149   +  polyA_signal   SV40 poly(A) signal: SV40 polyadenylation signal
  10158..10331   +  CDS            MSTN (fragment): GDF8_HUMAN - Also known as GDF8. Experimental evidence at protein level: Swiss-Prot protein existence level 1. Acts specifically as a negative regulator of skeletal muscle growth. From Homo sapiens (Human).
  10931..10949   -  promoter       T7 promoter: promoter for bacteriophage T7 RNA polymerase
  10952..11099   +  CDS            lacZα (fragment): LacZα fragment of β-galactosidase; lacZ fragment
  11109..11412   +  CDS            ccdB (fragment): CcdB, a bacterial toxin that poisons DNA gyrase; ccdB; Plasmids containing the ccdB gene cannot be propagated in standard E. coli strains.
  11460..11729   +  CDS            tnpA (fragment): TN5P_ECOLX - Also known as tnp. Experimental evidence at protein level: Swiss-Prot protein existence level 1. Mediates transposition of transposon Tn5 by a 'cut and paste' mechanism. First, the monomeric transposase binds the 19 bp inverted DNA repeats flanking the transposon. Then, dimerization of the DNA- bound transposase creates a synaptic DNA complex. After nicking of the first DNA strand, excision of the transposon proceeds through a series of intermediates. The transposase then mediates the insertion of the transposon at a new site by strand transfer. The activity of the wild- type tran
  11761..12555   +  CDS            NeoR/KanR: aminoglycoside phosphotransferase from Tn5; aph(3')-II (or nptII); confers resistance to neomycin, kanamycin, and G418 (Geneticin®)
  12576..12626   -  misc_feature   bom (fragment): basis of mobility region from pBR322
  12653..12712   +  promoter       AmpR promoter (fragment): bla
  12805..13665   -  CDS            AmpR: β-lactamase; bla; confers resistance to ampicillin, carbenicillin, and related antibiotics
  13666..13718   -  promoter       AmpR promoter (fragment): bla
  13789..14377   +  rep_origin     ori: high-copy-number ColE1/pMB1/pBR322/pUC origin of replication
>Addgene plasmid #72591 | hGDF8 donor CFP-hDF | depositor full sequence | sequence record 135098 | hGDF8 donor CFP-hDF sequence 14558 bps
AGCGCCCAATACGCAAACCGCCTCTCCCCGCGCGTTGGCCGATTCATTAATGCAGCTGGCACGACAGGTT
TCCCGACTGGAAAGCGGGCAGTGAGCGCAACGCAATTAATGTGAGTTAGCTCACTCATTAGGCACCCCAG
GCTTTACACTTTATGCTTCCGGCTCGTATGTTGTGTGGAATTGTGAGCGGATAACAATTTCACACAGGAA
ACAGCTATGACCATGATTACGCCAAGCTCAGAATTAACCCTCACTAAAGGGACTAGTGCCTGGCCCTAAA
GACAATCAGGAAAGAGAAACAGGCACCTTGACAGAGAAGGCATGGCAAGAAAAATTTTGTGTTACCTGTT
ATCTTGCTTTAATACAATGCTTTATATACTTTAAACAAGACTCCAAACAGTTTTAAAATATTATTTCCCT
TATTAAGTAATCAGGTTACAATGCAGCAAAGAATTTCCATTTAAGACTCTGCTATCAAATAGGTCTGGAG
CAGATTTACCTTTTATAGACAATTTTACTTTCGAACTTTTCAGATAGCCTGAATATAACATCAAAATTTT
TGTGTTAATTATCTGCTTAGTTTTGCTCCTTTAAAAGGTTATTCCAAAGCCAAAATGTAACAGATGTACT
GTGTTTTCTACTAATTCCTGAGGCTCAGTAAGTTGCTCAGTGTGTCTTGTCCCCAGGTAATTCAGGCCTG
GGGGAAGGGTTCCTTCTTCCAGACTGATTGGTACAGCTGCTCAGTAAGTGTAACTACTCAGATTCCCAAA
GAATTCTAAGTGGTTGTTCCTCCACAGTGTCTCTTGTTCTCTCTAATCATCATCATTTTAAAATTTCATT
CAGCGTTCATTACTTCATAGAACCTTCCTTTGTCCATAGTTCTCTGGAAGGGGAATAGATTCCTGATGAA
CAGCTGAAAATACATACGTCTGAAAAATTCTGAAAAGCTAGGGTAATTATTTTCTTTGACATTTTTTTGA
GTTATAAAGTTCCACACGGTATTTCATTTTAAAAGACTGCATAGGCATACATTATCTTAATTTAAAAAAA
TGCTCAACTATTAATATGGAGGGGTTTTGTTAATGGGAAATAATTTCAGCAACTTTTCTTTTCTTATTCA
TTTATAGCTGATTTTCTAATGCAAGTGGATGGAAAACCCAAATGTTGCTTCTTTAAATTTAGCTCTAAAA
TACAATACAATAAAGTAGTAAAGGCCCAACTATGGATATATTTGAGACCCGTCGAGACTCCTACAATCTA
GAGGTACCTATTAATAGTAATCAATTACGGGGTCATTAGTTCATAGCCCATATATGGAGTTCCGCGTTAC
ATAACTTACGGTAAATGGCCCGCCTGGCTGACCGCCCAACGACCCCCGCCCATTGACGTCAATAATGACG
TATGTTCCCATAGTAACGCCAATAGGGACTTTCCATTGACGTCAATGGGTGGAGTATTTACGGTAAACTG
CCCACTTGGCAGTACATCAAGTGTATCATATGCCAAGTACGCCCCCTATTGACGTCAATGACGGTAAATG
GCCCGCCTGGCATTATGCCCAGTACATGACCTTATGGGACTTTCCTACTTGGCAGTACATCTACGTATTA
GTCATCGCTATTACCATGGTGATGCGGTTTTGGCAGTACATCAATGGGCGTGGATAGCGGTTTGACTCAC
GGGGATTTCCAAGTCTCCACCCCATTGACGTCAATGGGAGTTTGTTTTGGCACCAAAATCAACGGGACTT
TCCAAAATGTCGTAACAACTCCGCCCCATTGACGCAAATGGGCGGTAGGCGTGTACGGTGGGAGGTCTAT
ATAAGCAGAGCTGGTTTAGTGAACCGTCAGATCCGCTAGCTCTTCCAGCCCCCTGTCATGGCATCTTCCA
GGGGTCCGAGAGCTCAGCTAGTCTTCTTCCTCCAACCCGGGCCCCTATGTCCACTTCAGGACAGCATGTT
TGCTGCCTCCAGGGATCCTGTGTCCCCGAGCTGGGACCACCTTATATTCCCAGGGCCGGTTAATGTGGCT
CTGGTTCTGGGTACTTTTATCTGTCCCCTCCACCCCACAGTGGGGCCTTCTGACCTCTTCTCTTCCTCCC
ACAGGGCGGCGGGTCCGGAGGAGAGGGCAGAGGAAGTCTTCTAACATGCGGTGACGTGGAGGAGAATCCT
GGCCCAATGTCGAGTATGACCGAGTACAAGCCCACGGTGCGCCTCGCCACCCGCGACGACGTCCCCAGGG
CCGTACGCACCCTCGCCGCCGCGTTCGCCGACTACCCCGCCACGCGCCACACCGTCGATCCGGACCGCCA
CATCGAGCGGGTCACCGAGCTGCAAGAACTCTTCCTCACGCGCGTCGGGCTCGACATCGGCAAGGTGTGG
GTCGCGGACGACGGCGCCGCGGTGGCGGTCTGGACCACGCCGGAGAGCGTCGAAGCGGGGGCGGTGTTCG
CCGAGATCGGCCCGCGCATGGCCGAGTTGAGCGGTTCCCGGCTGGCCGCGCAGCAACAGATGGAAGGCCT
CCTGGCGCCGCACCGGCCCAAGGAGCCCGCGTGGTTCCTGGCCACCGTCGGCGTCTCGCCCGACCACCAG
GGCAAGGGTCTGGGCAGCGCCGTCGTGCTCCCCGGAGTGGAGGCGGCCGAGCGCGCCGGGGTGCCCGCCT
TCCTGGAGACCTCCGCGCCCCGCAACCTCCCCTTCTACGAGCGGCTCGGCTTCACCGTCACCGCCGACGT
CGAGGTGCCCGAAGGACCGCGCACCTGGTGCATGACCCGCAAGCCCGGTGCCGGCGGCGGGTCCGGAGGA
GAGGGCAGAGGAAGTCTTCTAACATGCGGTGACGTGGAGGAGAATCCTGGCCCAATGGGACCGGTCGCCA
CCATGGTGAGCAAGGGCGAGGAGCTGTTCACCGGGGTGGTGCCCATCCTGGTCGAGCTGGACGGCGACGT
AAACGGCCACAAGTTCAGCGTGTCCGGCGAGGGCGAGGGCGATGCCACCTACGGCAAGCTGACCCTGAAG
TTCATCTGCACCACCGGCAAGCTGCCCGTGCCCTGGCCCACCCTCGTGACCACCCTGACCTGGGGCGTGC
AGTGCTTCAGCCGCTACCCCGACCACATGAAGCAGCACGACTTCTTCAAGTCCGCCATGCCCGAAGGCTA
CGTCCAGGAGCGCACCATCTTCTTCAAGGACGACGGCAACTACAAGACCCGCGCCGAGGTGAAGTTCGAG
GGCGACACCCTGGTGAACCGCATCGAGCTGAAGGGCATCGACTTCAAGGAGGACGGCAACATCCTGGGGC
ACAAGCTGGAGTACAACTACATCAGCCACAACGTCTATATCACCGCCGACAAGCAGAAGAACGGCATCAA
GGCCAACTTCAAGATCCGCCACAACATCGAGGACGGCAGCGTGCAGCTCGCCGACCACTACCAGCAGAAC
ACCCCCATCGGCGACGGCCCCGTGCTGCTGCCCGACAACCACTACCTGAGCACCCAGTCCGCCCTGAGCA
AAGACCCCAACGAGAAGCGCGATCACATGGTCCTGCTGGAGTTCGTGACCGCCGCCGGGATCACTCTCGG
CATGGACGAGCTGTACAAGCGAATTCTGCAGTCGACGGTACCGATGCTGAGGGTCTTCATCCTCTATGCC
GAGAACGTCCACACACCCGACACCGACATCAGCGATGCCTACTGCTCCGCGGTGTTTGCAGGGGTGAAGA
AGAGAACCAAAGTCATCAAGAACAGCGTGAACCCTGTATGGAATGAGGGATTTGAATGGGACCTCAAGGG
CATCCCCCTGGACCAGGGCTCTGAGCTTCATGTGGTGGTCAAAGACCATGAGACGATGGGGAGGAACAGG
TTCCTGGGGGAAGCCAAGGTCCCACTCCGAGAGGTCCTCGCCACCCCTAGTCTGTCCGCCAGCTTCAATG
CCCCCCTGCTGGACACCAAGAAGCAGCCCACAGGGGCCTCGCTGGTCCTGCAGGTGTCCTACACACCGCT
GCCTGGAGCTGTGCCTCTGTTCCCGCCCCCTACTCCTCTGGAGCCCTCCCCGACTCTGCCTGACCTGGAT
GTAGTGGCAGACACAGGAGGAGAGGAAGACACAGAGGACCAGGGACTCACTGGAGATGAGGCGGAGCCAT
TCCTGGATCAAAGCGGAGGCCCGGGGGCTCCCACCACCCCAAGGAAACTACCTTCACGTCCTCCGCCCCA
CTACCCCGGGATCAAAAGAAAGCGAAGTGCGCCTACATCTAGAAAGCTGCTGTCAGACAAACCGCAGGAT
TTCCAGATCAGGGTCCAGGTGATCGAGGGGCGCCAGCTGCCGGGGGTGAACATCAAGCCTGTGGTCAAGG
TTACCGCTGCAGGGCAGACCAAGCGGACGCGGATCCACAAGGGAAACAGCCCACTCTTCAATGAGACTCT
TTTCTTCAACTTGTTTGACTCTCCTGGGGAGCTGTTTGATGAGCCCATCTTTATCACGGTGGTAGACTCT
CGTTCTCTCAGGACAGATGCTCTCCTCGGGGAGTTCCGGATGGACGTGGGCACCATTTACAGAGAGCCCC
GGCATGCCTATCTCAGGAAGTGGCTGCTGCTCTCAGACCCTGATGACTTCTCTGCTGGGGCCAGAGGCTA
CCTGAAAACAAGCCTTTGTGTGCTGGGGCCTGGGGACGAAGCGCCTCTGGAGAGAAAAGACCCCTCTGAA
GACAAGGAGGACATTGAAAGCAACCTGCTCCGGCCCACAGGCGTAGCCCTGCGAGGAGCCCACTTCTGCC
TGAAGGTCTTCCGGGCCGAGGACTTGCCGCAGATGGACGATGCCGTGATGGACAACGTGAAACAGATCTT
TGGCTTCGAGAGTAACAAGAAGAACTTGGTGGACCCCTTTGTGGAGGTCAGCTTTGCGGGGAAAATGCTG
TGCAGCAAGATCTTGGAGAAGACGGCCAACCCTCAGTGGAACCAGAACATCACACTGCCTGCCATGTTTC
CCTCCATGTGCGAAAAAATGAGGATTCGTATCATAGACTGGGACCGCCTGACTCACAATGACATCGTGGC
TACCACCTACCTGAGTATGTCGAAAATCTCTGCCCCTGGAGGAGAAATAGAAGAGGAGCCTGCAGGTGCT
GTCAAGCCTTCGAAAGCCTCAGACTTGGATGACTACCTGGGCTTCCTCCCCACTTTTGGGCCCTGCTACA
TCAACCTCTATGGCAGTCCCAGAGAGTTCACAGGCTTCCCAGACCCCTACACAGAGCTCAACACAGGCAA
GGGGGAAGGTGTGGCTTATCGTGGCCGGCTTCTGCTCTCCCTGGAGACCAAGCTGGTGGAGCACAGTGAA
CAGAAGGTGGAGGACCTTCCTGCGGATGACATCCTCCGGGTGGAGAAGTACCTTAGGAGGCGCAAGTACT
CCCTGTTTGCGGCCTTCTACTCAGCCACCATGCTGCAGGATGTGGATGATGCCATCCAGTTTGAGGTCAG
CATCGGGAACTACGGGAACAAGTTCGACATGACCTGCCTGCCGCTGGCCTCCACCACTCAGTACAGCCGT
GCAGTCTTTGACGGGTGCCACTACTACTACCTACCCTGGGGTAACGTGAAACCTGTGGTGGTGCTGTCAT
CCTACTGGGAGGACATCAGCCATAGAATCGAGACTCAGAACCAGCTGCTTGGGATTGCTGACCGGCTGGA
AGCTGGCCTGGAGCAGGTCCACCTGGCCCTGAAGGCGCAGTGCTCCACGGAGGACGTGGACTCGCTGGTG
GCTCAGCTGACGGATGAGCTCATCGCAGGCTGCAGCCAGCCTCTGGGTGACATCCATGAGACACCCTCTG
CCACCCACCTGGACCAGTACCTGTACCAGCTGCGCACCCATCACCTGAGCCAAATCACTGAGGCTGCCCT
GGCCCTGAAGCTCGGCCACAGTGAGCTCCCTGCAGCTCTGGAGCAGGCGGAGGACTGGCTCCTGCGTCTG
CGTGCCCTGGCAGAGGAGCCCCAGAACAGCCTGCCGGACATCGTCATCTGGATGCTGCAGGGAGACAAGC
GTGTGGCATACCAGCGGGTGCCCGCCCACCAAGTCCTCTTCTCCCGGCGGGGTGCCAACTACTGTGGCAA
GAATTGTGGGAAGCTACAGACAATCTTTCTGAAATATCCGATGGAGAAGGTGCCTGGCGCCCGGATGCCA
GTGCAGATACGGGTCAAGCTGTGGTTTGGGCTCTCTGTGGATGAGAAGGAGTTCAACCAGTTTGCTGAGG
GGAAGCTGTCTGTCTTTGCTGAAACCTATGAGAACGAGACTAAGTTGGCCCTTGTTGGGAACTGGGGCAC
AACGGGCCTCACCTACCCCAAGTTTTCTGACGTCACGGGCAAGATCAAGCTACCCAAGGACAGCTTCCGC
CCCTCGGCCGGCTGGACCTGGGCTGGAGATTGGTTCGTGTGTCCGGAGAAGACTCTGCTCCATGACATGG
ACGCCGGTCACCTGAGCTTCGTGGAAGAGGTGTTTGAGAACCAGACCCGGCTTCCCGGAGGCCAGTGGAT
CTACATGAGTGACAACTACACCGATGTGAACGGGGAGAAGGTGCTTCCCAAGGATGACATTGAGTGCCCA
CTGGGCTGGAAGTGGGAAGATGAGGAATGGTCCACAGACCTCAACCGGGCTGTCGATGAGCAAGGCTGGG
AGTATAGCATCACCATCCCCCCGGAGCGGAAGCCGAAGCACTGGGTCCCTGCTGAGAAGATGTACTACAC
ACACCGACGGCGGCGCTGGGTGCGCCTGCGCAGGAGGGATCTCAGCCAAATGGAAGCACTGAAAAGGCAC
AGGCAGGCGGAGGCGGAGGGCGAGGGCTGGGAGTACGCCTCTCTTTTTGGCTGGAAGTTCCACCTCGAGT
ACCGCAAGACAGATGCCTTCCGCCGCCGCCGCTGGCGCCGTCGCATGGAGCCACTGGAGAAGACGGGGCC
TGCAGCTGTGTTTGCCCTTGAGGGGGCCCTGGGCGGCGTGATGGATGACAAGAGTGAAGATTCCATGTCC
GTCTCCACCTTGAGCTTCGGTGTGAACAGACCCACGATTTCCTGCATATTCGACTATGGGAACCGCTACC
ATCTACGCTGCTACATGTACCAGGCCCGGGACCTGGCTGCGATGGACAAGGACTCTTTTTCTGATCCCTA
TGCCATCGTCTCCTTCCTGCACCAGAGCCAGAAGACGGTGGTGGTGAAGAACACCCTTAACCCCACCTGG
GACCAGACGCTCATCTTCTACGAGATCGAGATCTTTGGCGAGCCGGCCACAGTTGCTGAGCAACCGCCCA
GCATTGTGGTGGAGCTGTACGACCATGACACTTATGGTGCAGACGAGTTTATGGGTCGCTGCATCTGTCA
ACCGAGTCTGGAACGGATGCCACGGCTGGCCTGGTTCCCACTGACGAGGGGCAGCCAGCCGTCGGGGGAG
CTGCTGGCCTCTTTTGAGCTCATCCAGAGAGAGAAGCCGGCCATCCACCATATTCCTGGTTTTGAGGTGC
AGGAGACATCAAGGATCCTGGATGAGTCTGAGGACACAGACCTGCCCTACCCACCACCCCAGAGGGAGGC
CAACATCTACATGGTTCCTCAGAACATCAAGCCAGCGCTCCAGCGTACCGCCATCGAGATCCTGGCATGG
GGCCTGCGGAACATGAAGAGTTACCAGCTGGCCAACATCTCCTCCCCCAGCCTCGTGGTAGAGTGTGGGG
GCCAGACGGTGCAGTCCTGTGTCATCAGGAACCTCCGGAAGAACCCCAACTTTGACATCTGCACCCTCTT
CATGGAAGTGATGCTGCCCAGGGAGGAGCTCTACTGCCCCCCCATCACCGTCAAGGTCATCGATAACCGC
CAGTTTGGCCGCCGGCCTGTGGTGGGCCAGTGTACCATCCGCTCCCTGGAGAGCTTCCTGTGTGACCCCT
ACTCGGCGGAGAGTCCATCCCCACAGGGTGGCCCAGACGATGTGAGCCTACTCAGTCCTGGGGAAGACGT
GCTCATCGACATTGATGACAAGGAGCCCCTCATCCCCATCCAGGAGGAAGAGTTCATCGATTGGTGGAGC
AAATTCTTTGCCTCCATAGGGGAGAGGGAAAAGTGCGGCTCCTACCTGGAGAAGGATTTTGACACCCTGA
AGGTCTATGACACACAGCTGGAGAATGTGGAGGCCTTTGAGGGCCTGTCTGACTTTTGTAACACCTTCAA
GCTGTACCGGGGCAAGACGCAGGAGGAGACAGAAGATCCATCTGTGATTGGTGAATTTAAGGGCCTCTTC
AAAATTTATCCCCTCCCAGAAGACCCAGCCATCCCCATGCCCCCAAGACAGTTCCACCAGCTGGCCGCCC
AGGGACCCCAGGAGTGCTTGGTCCGTATCTACATTGTCCGAGCATTTGGCCTGCAGCCCAAGGACCCCAA
TGGAAAGTGTGATCCTTACATCAAGATCTCCATAGGGAAGAAATCAGTGAGTGACCAGGATAACTACATC
CCCTGCACGCTGGAGCCCGTATTTGGAAAGATGTTCGAGCTGACCTGCACTCTGCCTCTGGAGAAGGACC
TAAAGATCACTCTCTATGACTATGACCTCCTCTCCAAGGACGAAAAGATCGGTGAGACGGTCGTCGACCT
GGAGAACAGGCTGCTGTCCAAGTTTGGGGCTCGCTGTGGACTCCCACAGACCTACTGTGTCTCTGGACCG
AACCAGTGGCGGGACCAGCTCCGCCCCTCCCAGCTCCTCCACCTCTTCTGCCAGCAGCATAGAGTCAAGG
CACCTGTGTACCGGACAGACCGTGTAATGTTTCAGGATAAAGAATATTCCATTGAAGAGATAGAGGCTGG
CAGGATCCCAAACCCACACCTGGGCCCAGTGGAGGAGCGTCTGGCTCTGCATGTGCTTCAGCAGCAGGGC
CTGGTCCCGGAGCACGTGGAGTCACGGCCCCTCTACAGCCCCCTGCAGCCAGACATCGAGCAGGGGAAGC
TGCAGATGTGGGTCGACCTATTTCCGAAGGCCCTGGGGCGGCCTGGACCTCCCTTCAACATCACCCCACG
GAGAGCCAGAAGGTTTTTCCTGCGTTGTATTATCTGGAATACCAGAGATGTGATCCTGGATGACCTGAGC
CTCACGGGGGAGAAGATGAGCGACATTTATGTGAAAGGTTGGATGATTGGCTTTGAAGAACACAAGCAAA
AGACAGACGTGCATTATCGTTCCCTGGGAGGTGAAGGCAACTTCAACTGGAGGTTCATTTTCCCCTTCGA
CTACCTGCCAGCTGAGCAAGTCTGTACCATTGCCAAGAAGGATGCCTTCTGGAGGCTGGACAAGACTGAG
AGCAAAATCCCAGCACGAGTGGTGTTCCAGATCTGGGACAATGACAAGTTCTCCTTTGATGATTTTCTGG
GCTCCCTGCAGCTCGATCTCAACCGCATGCCCAAGCCAGCCAAGACAGCCAAGAAGTGCTCCTTGGACCA
GCTGGATGATGCTTTCCACCCCGAATGGTTTGTGTCCCTTTTTGAGCAGAAAACAGTGAAGGGCTGGTGG
CCCTGTGTAGCAGAAGAGGGTGAGAAGAAAATACTGGCGGGCAAGCTGGAAATGACCTTGGAGATTGTAG
CAGAGAGTGAGCATGAGGAGCGGCCTGCTGGCCAGGGCCGGGATGAGCCCAACATGAACCCTAAGCTTGA
GGACCCAAGGCGCCCCGACACCTCCTTCCTGTGGTTTACCTCCCCATACAAGACCATGAAGTTCATCCTG
TGGCGGCGTTTCCGGTGGGCCATCATCCTCTTCATCATCCTCTTCATCCTGCTGCTGTTCCTGGCCATCT
TCATCTACGCCTTCCCGAACTATGCTGCCATGAAGCTGGTGAAGCCCTTCAGCTGAGGACTCTCCTGCCC
TGTAGAAGGGGCCGGTACCGCGGGCCCGGGATCCACCGGATCTAGATAACTGATCATAATCAGCCATACC
ACATTTGTAGAGGTTTTACTTGCTTTAAAAAACCTCCCACACCTCCCCCTGAACCTGAAACATAAAATGA
ATGCAATTGTTGTTGTTAACTTGTTTATTGCAGCTTATAATGGTTACAAATAAAGCAATAGCATCACAAA
TTTCACAAATAAAGCATTTTTTTCACTGCATTCTAGTTGTGGTTTGTCCAAACTCATCAATGTATCTTAG
ATATCCTCTGAAACTTGACATGAACCCAGGCACTGGTATTTGGCAGAGCATTGATGTGAAGACAGTGTTG
CAAAATTGGCTCAAACAACCTGAATCCAACTTAGGCATTGAAATAAAAGCTTTAGATGAGAATGGTCATG
ATCTTGCTGTAACCTTCCCAGGACCAGGAGAAGATGGGCTGGTAAGTGATAACTGAAAATAACATTATAA
TAACCTTATGTTTTTATTCATAATATGAACAAACAATAGTGGAAAATAGCTACAAATTCCCTAAGCTCAT
AAGCTAGACAAAGGTATCTTACCCCAACGGTAGCCCTGTACCCAATAAAAGTAGGTGTCCAATTTCATAT
CCTATGAAACACTCCCTTGATACTCTTACTTTGCATCAAGATTTTAGAAAACAATTATACCATACTTCTT
AACTTCTTAAGAAGTCCTTTTGAATTGGGAATGAAATATAAAGTGCTTTTCATTAATATGATACATGACT
GTATGTATTAAAATATTAACTCTATATAGTGGATTTTACCACATAAACCAACAAATCCAAACATTATTTT
TTTCTCCCAGAAGGGTGCCAAATGTGTTAAAGATTTTTGGCTTAGCATAAAACAGATAAACCTTTTAAAA
TTATAATTAAATGTTTTATTCAGAGAAATTAAGAGTGATATTTATAGGCTTATACTTTATTAAATATATT
TAAGGTTTCTCAAGATAAATATGTTCATTATTTGTAGGATGTTGATGCACTGATGTGGGCGGCCGCTAAA
TTCAATTCGCCCTATAGTGAGTCGTATTACAATTCACTGGCCGTCGTTTTACAACGTCGTGACTGGGAAA
ACCCTGGCGTTACCCAACTTAATCGCCTTGCAGCACATCCCCCTTTCGCCAGCTGGCGTAATAGCGAAGA
GGCCCGCACCGATCGCCCTTCCCAACAGTTGCGCAGCCTATACGTACGGCAGTTTAAGGTTTACACCTAT
AAAAGAGAGAGCCGTTATCGTCTGTTTGTGGATGTACAGAGTGATATTATTGACACGCCGGGGCGACGGA
TGGTGATCCCCCTGGCCAGTGCACGTCTGCTGTCAGATAAAGTCTCCCGTGAACTTTACCCGGTGGTGCA
TATCGGGGATGAAAGCTGGCGCATGATGACCACCGATATGGCCAGTGTGCCGGTCTCCGTTATCGGGGAA
GAAGTGGCTGATCTCAGCCACCGCGAAAATGACATCAAAAACGCCATTAACCTGATGTTCTGGGGAATAT
AAATGTCAGGCATGAGATTATCAAAAAGGATCTTCACCTAGATCCTTTTCACGTAGAAAGCCAGTCCGCA
GAAACGGTGCTGACCCCGGATGAATGTCAGCTACTGGGCTATCTGGACAAGGGAAAACGCAAGCGCAAAG
AGAAAGCAGGTAGCTTGCAGTGGGCTTACATGGCGATAGCTAGACTGGGCGGTTTTATGGACAGCAAGCG
AACCGGAATTGCCAGCTGGGGCGCCCTCTGGTAAGGTTGGGAAGCCCTGCAAAGTAAACTGGATGGCTTT
CTTGCCGCCAAGGATCTGATGGCGCAGGGGATCAAGCTCTGATCAAGAGACAGGATGAGGATCGTTTCGC
ATGATTGAACAAGATGGATTGCACGCAGGTTCTCCGGCCGCTTGGGTGGAGAGGCTATTCGGCTATGACT
GGGCACAACAGACAATCGGCTGCTCTGATGCCGCCGTGTTCCGGCTGTCAGCGCAGGGGCGCCCGGTTCT
TTTTGTCAAGACCGACCTGTCCGGTGCCCTGAATGAACTGCAAGACGAGGCAGCGCGGCTATCGTGGCTG
GCCACGACGGGCGTTCCTTGCGCAGCTGTGCTCGACGTTGTCACTGAAGCGGGAAGGGACTGGCTGCTAT
TGGGCGAAGTGCCGGGGCAGGATCTCCTGTCATCTCACCTTGCTCCTGCCGAGAAAGTATCCATCATGGC
TGATGCAATGCGGCGGCTGCATACGCTTGATCCGGCTACCTGCCCATTCGACCACCAAGCGAAACATCGC
ATCGAGCGAGCACGTACTCGGATGGAAGCCGGTCTTGTCGATCAGGATGATCTGGACGAAGAGCATCAGG
GGCTCGCGCCAGCCGAACTGTTCGCCAGGCTCAAGGCGAGCATGCCCGACGGCGAGGATCTCGTCGTGAC
CCATGGCGATGCCTGCTTGCCGAATATCATGGTGGAAAATGGCCGCTTTTCTGGATTCATCGACTGTGGC
CGGCTGGGTGTGGCGGACCGCTATCAGGACATAGCGTTGGCTACCCGTGATATTGCTGAAGAGCTTGGCG
GCGAATGGGCTGACCGCTTCCTCGTGCTTTACGGTATCGCCGCTCCCGATTCGCAGCGCATCGCCTTCTA
TCGCCTTCTTGACGAGTTCTTCTGAATTATTAACGCTTACAATTTCCTGATGCGGTATTTTCTCCTTACG
CATCTGTGCGGTATTTCACACCGCATCAGGTGGCACTTTTCGGGGAAATGTGCGCGGAACCCCTATTTGT
TTATTTTTCTAAATACATTCAAATATGTATCCGCTCATGAGATTATCAAAAAGGATCTTCACCTAGATCC
TTTTAAATTAAAAATGAAGTTTTAAATCAATCTAAAGTATATATGAGTAAACTTGGTCTGACAGTTACCA
ATGCTTAATCAGTGAGGCACCTATCTCAGCGATCTGTCTATTTCGTTCATCCATAGTTGCCTGACTCCCC
GTCGTGTAGATAACTACGATACGGGAGGGCTTACCATCTGGCCCCAGTGCTGCAATGATACCGCGAGACC
CACGCTCACCGGCTCCAGATTTATCAGCAATAAACCAGCCAGCCGGAAGGGCCGAGCGCAGAAGTGGTCC
TGCAACTTTATCCGCCTCCATCCAGTCTATTAATTGTTGCCGGGAAGCTAGAGTAAGTAGTTCGCCAGTT
AATAGTTTGCGCAACGTTGTTGCCATTGCTACAGGCATCGTGGTGTCACGCTCGTCGTTTGGTATGGCTT
CATTCAGCTCCGGTTCCCAACGATCAAGGCGAGTTACATGATCCCCCATGTTGTGCAAAAAAGCGGTTAG
CTCCTTCGGTCCTCCGATCGTTGTCAGAAGTAAGTTGGCCGCAGTGTTATCACTCATGGTTATGGCAGCA
CTGCATAATTCTCTTACTGTCATGCCATCCGTAAGATGCTTTTCTGTGACTGGTGAGTACTCAACCAAGT
CATTCTGAGAATAGTGTATGCGGCGACCGAGTTGCTCTTGCCCGGCGTCAATACGGGATAATACCGCGCC
ACATAGCAGAACTTTAAAAGTGCTCATCATTGGAAAACGTTCTTCGGGGCGAAAACTCTCAAGGATCTTA
CCGCTGTTGAGATCCAGTTCGATGTAACCCACTCGTGCACCCAACTGATCTTCAGCATCTTTTACTTTCA
CCAGCGTTTCTGGGTGAGCAAAAACAGGAAGGCAAAATGCCGCAAAAAAGGGAATAAGGGCGACACGGAA
ATGTTGAATACTCATACTCTTCCTTTTTCAATATTATTGAAGCATTTATCAGGGTTATTGTCTCATGACC
AAAATCCCTTAACGTGAGTTTTCGTTCCACTGAGCGTCAGACCCCGTAGAAAAGATCAAAGGATCTTCTT
GAGATCCTTTTTTTCTGCGCGTAATCTGCTGCTTGCAAACAAAAAAACCACCGCTACCAGCGGTGGTTTG
TTTGCCGGATCAAGAGCTACCAACTCTTTTTCCGAAGGTAACTGGCTTCAGCAGAGCGCAGATACCAAAT
ACTGTTCTTCTAGTGTAGCCGTAGTTAGGCCACCACTTCAAGAACTCTGTAGCACCGCCTACATACCTCG
CTCTGCTAATCCTGTTACCAGTGGCTGCTGCCAGTGGCGATAAGTCGTGTCTTACCGGGTTGGACTCAAG
ACGATAGTTACCGGATAAGGCGCAGCGGTCGGGCTGAACGGGGGGTTCGTGCACACAGCCCAGCTTGGAG
CGAACGACCTACACCGAACTGAGATACCTACAGCGTGAGCTATGAGAAAGCGCCACGCTTCCCGAAGGGA
GAAAGGCGGACAGGTATCCGGTAAGCGGCAGGGTCGGAACAGGAGAGCGCACGAGGGAGCTTCCAGGGGG
AAACGCCTGGTATCTTTATAGTCCTGTCGGGTTTCGCCACCTCTGACTTGAGCGTCGATTTTTGTGATGC
TCGTCAGGGGGGCGGAGCCTATGGAAAAACGCCAGCAACGCGGCCTTTTTACGGTTCCTGGCCTTTTGCT
GGCCTTTTGCTCACATGTTCTTTCCTGCGTTATCCCCTGATTCTGTGGATAACCGTATTACCGCCTTTGA
GTGAGCTGATACCGCTCGCCGCAGCCGAACGACCGAGCGCAGCGAGTCAGTGAGCGAGGAAGCGGAAG
