>Addgene plasmid #72591 | hGDF8 donor CFP-hDF | addgene partial sequence | sequence record 135096 | EGFP-C 5'-CATGGTCCTGCTGGAGTTCGTG-3'
TTCTGCAGTCGACGGTACCGATGCTGAGGGTCTTCATCCTCTATGCCGAGAACGTCCACACACCCGACAC
CGACATCAGCGATGCCTACTGCTCCGCGGTGTTTGCAGGGGTGAAGAAGAGAACCAAAGTCATCAAGAAC
AGCGTGAACCCTGTATGGAATGAGGGATTTGAATGGGACCTCAAGGGCATCCCCCTGGACCAGGGCTCTG
AGCTTCATGTGGTGGTCAAAGACCATGAGACGATGGGGAGGAACAGGTTCCTGGGGGAAGCCAAGGTCCC
ACTCCGAGAGGTCCTCGCCACCCCTAGTCTGTCCGCCAGCTTCAATGCCCCCCTGCTGGACACCAAGAAG
CAGCCCACAGGGGCCTCGCTGGTCCTGCAGGTGTCCTACACACCGCTGCCTGGAGCTGTGCCTCTGTTCC
CGCCCCCTACTCCTCTGGAGCCCTCCCCGACTCTGCCTGACCTGGATGTAGTGGCAGACACAGGAGGAGA
GGAAGACACAGAGGACCAGGGACTCACTGGAGATGAGGCGGAGCCATTCCTGGATCAAAGCGGAGGCCCG
GGGGCTCCCACCACCCCAAGGAAACTACCTTCACGTCCTCCGCCCCACTACCCCGGGATCAAAAGAAAGC
GAAGTGCGCCTACATCTAGAAAGCTGCTGTCAGACAAACCGCAGGATTTCCAGATCAGGGTCCAGGTGAT
CGAGGGGCGCCAGCTGCCGGGGGTGAACATCAAGCCTGTGGTCAAGGTTACCGCTGCAGGGCAGACCAAG
CGGACGCGGATCCACAAGGGAAACAGCCCACTCTTCAATGAGACTCTTTTCTTCAACTTGTTTGACTCTC
CTGGGGAGCTGTTTGATGAGCCCATCTTTATCACGGTGGTAGACTCTCGTTCTCTCAGGACAGATGCTCT
CCTCGGGGAGTTCCGGATGGACGTGGGCACCATTTACAGAGAGCCCCGGCATGCCTATCTCAGGAAGTGG
CTGCTGCTCTCAGACCCTGATGACTTCTCTGCTGGGGCCAGAGGCTAC
