>Addgene plasmid #72591 | hGDF8 donor CFP-hDF | addgene partial sequence | sequence record 135097 | pEGFP-R 5'-acctctacaaatgtggtatg-3'
GGATCCCGGGCCCGCGGTACCGGCCCCTTCTACAGGGCAGGAGAGTCCTCAGCTGAAGGGCTTCACCAGC
TTCATGGCAGCATAGTTCGGGAAGGCGTAGATGAAGATGGCCAGGAACAGCAGCAGGATGAAGAGGATGA
TGAAGAGGATGATGGCCCACCGGAAACGCCGCCACAGGATGAACTTCATGGTCTTGTATGGGGAGGTAAA
CCACAGGAAGGAGGTGTCGGGGCGCCTTGGGTCCTCAAGCTTAGGGTTCATGTTGGGCTCATCCCGGCCC
TGGCCAGCAGGCCGCTCCTCATGCTCACTCTCTGCTACAATCTCCAAGGTCATTTCCAGCTTGCCCGCCA
GTATTTTCTTCTCACCCTCTTCTGCTACACAGGGCCACCAGCCCTTCACTGTTTTCTGCTCAAAAAGGGA
CACAAACCATTCGGGGTGGAAAGCATCATCCAGCTGGTCCAAGGAGCACTTCTTGGCTGTCTTGGCTGGC
TTGGGCATGCGGTTGAGATCGAGCTGCAGGGAGCCCAGAAAATCATCAAAGGAGAACTTGTCATTGTCCC
AGATCTGGAACACCACTCGTGCTGGGATTTTGCTCTCAGTCTTGTCCAGCCTCCAGAAGGCATCCTTCTT
GGCAATGGTACAGACTTGCTCAGCTGGCAGGTAGTCGAAGGGGAAAATGAACCTCCAGTTGAAGTTGCCT
TCACCTCCCAGGGAACGATAATGCACGTCTGTCTTTTGCTTGTGTTCTTCAAAGCCAATCATCCAACCTT
TCACATAAATGTCGCTCATCTTCTCCCCCGTGAGGCTCAGGTCATCCAGGATCACATCTCTGGTATTCCA
GATAATACAACGCAGGAAAAACCTTCTGGCTCTCCGTGGGGTGATGTTGAAGGGAGGTCCAGGCCGCCCC
AGGGCCTTCGGAAATAGGTCGACCCACATCTGCAGCTTCCCCTGCTCGATGTCTGGCTGCAGGGGGCTGT
AGAGGGGCCGTGACTCCACGTGCTCCGGGACCAGGCCCTGCTGCTGAA
